Addgene plasmid #28261: pGEX-KG/Net1A
Depositing lab: Jeffrey Frost. Depositing organization: University of Texas Health Science Center at Houston. Publication: Interaction of the RhoA exchange factor Net1 with discs large homolog 1 protects it from proteasome-mediated degradation and potentiates Net1 activity. Carr HS, Cai C, Keinanen K, Frost JA. J Biol Chem. 2009 Sep 4. 284(36):24269-80. 10.1074/jbc.M109.029439 PubMed 19586902.
Backbone
  Vector backbone: pGEX-KG
  Backbone manufacturer: Amersham
  Backbone size w/o insert (bp): 5006
  Vector type: Bacterial Expression
Growth in bacteria
  Bacterial resistance: Ampicillin, 100 μg/mL
  Growth temperature: 37°C
  Growth strain: DH5alpha
  Copy number: High Copy
Gene/Insert
  Gene/Insert name: Net1A (alt name: neuroepithelial cell transforming gene 1 transcript variant 2)
  Species: M. musculus (mouse)
  GenBank ID: NM_001047159
  Entrez Gene: Net1 (a.k.a. Net1a, mNET1, AI604373, AU015857, 0610025H04Rik, 9530071N24Rik)
  Tag / fusion protein: GST (N terminal on backbone)
  Cloning method: Restriction Enzyme; 5′ cloning site BamHI (not destroyed); 3′ cloning site EcoRI (not destroyed)
  Sequencing primers: 5′ pGEX 5'
Terms and licenses: Academic/Nonprofit Terms; Industry Terms: Not Available to Industry
How to cite: pGEX-KG/Net1A was a gift from Jeffrey Frost (Addgene plasmid # 28261 ; http://n2t.net/addgene:28261 ; RRID:Addgene_28261)
