[The description below was written by a language model from this plasmid's Addgene catalogue record.]
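Description:
pGEX-KG/Net1A is a bacterial expression plasmid built on the pGEX-KG backbone (about 5 kb without insert), a member of the pGEX family of glutathione S-transferase fusion vectors. It is maintained as a high-copy plasmid in E. coli under ampicillin selection. No feature table accompanies the record, so the promoter, origin of replication and other backbone elements are not individually listed. pGEX vectors generally drive expression from an IPTG-inducible tac promoter under control of a plasmid-borne lacI repressor, but this is general knowledge about the vector family rather than something the record states.

The insert is mouse Net1A, the product of transcript variant 2 of the neuroepithelial cell transforming gene 1 (Net1), which encodes a guanine nucleotide exchange factor for the small GTPase RhoA. The coding sequence was placed between the BamHI and EcoRI sites of the polylinker, both of which remain intact, so the insert can be excised or transferred with the same enzymes. This arrangement puts Net1A in frame downstream of the backbone-encoded GST, yielding an N-terminally GST-tagged fusion protein.

The construct is suited to producing recombinant GST-Net1A in bacteria and recovering it by glutathione affinity chromatography, for uses such as pull-down assays of binding partners or in vitro biochemical studies. The associated publication examined how interaction of Net1 with discs large homolog 1 protects Net1 from proteasome-mediated degradation and enhances its activity, which is consistent with use of this plasmid as a source of purified protein for interaction or activity experiments, although the record does not specify the exact application.
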