>Addgene plasmid #28261 | pGEX-KG/Net1A | addgene partial sequence | sequence record 34586 | 28261 with pGEX-5 (5' GGGCTGGCAAGCCACGTTTGGTG 3')
TCTAATGGACTGGTTCGCGTGGATCCATGGTGGCGCATGATGAGATCGGAGGTCTCCTGCCCATTAAAAG
GACGATCCGAGTCTTAGATGTTAATAACCAGCCCTTCCGGGAGCAGGAGGAGCCAAGCAATAAGAGAGTT
CGGCCTCTAGCTCGGGTCACATCTTTGGCAAACTTAATCTCTCCCGTAAGAAATGGAGCAGTCAGGCGCT
TCGGTCAGACCATACAGTCGTTTACCCTTCGTGGTGACCACAGATCCCCAGCCTCTGCCCAGAAGTCATT
CAGCAGGTCCACCGTCCCCACACCCACCAAGAGAAGAAGCAGTGCACTATGGTCGGAAATGCTAGACATC
AATATGAAGGAGTCCTTGACCACTCGAGAGATCAAACGTCAGGAGGCCATATATGAATTGTCCCGAGGGG
AACAGGACTTGATTGAGGATCTCAAGCTCGCTAGAAAGGCCTACCATGACCCCATGTTAAAGCTGTCTAT
CATGTCAGAAGAGGAACTCACGCACATATTTGGAGACTTGGATGCTTATATACCTCTGCACGAAGATCTG
TTAGCAAGAATTGGAGAAGCAACCAAGCCTGATGGGACTGTGGAGCAGATCGGTCACATTCTCGTGAACT
GGTTACCAGGCCTGAATGCCTACAGAGGCTACTGCAGTAACCAGCTGGCGGCCAAGGCTCTTCTGGATCA
GAAGAAACAAGACCCAAGAGTCCAAGACTTCCTCCAGCGCTGTCTGGAGTCTCCTTTCAGTCGAAAACTA
GATCTTTGGAGTTTCCTAGATATCCCTCGAAGTCGCCTCGTCAAGTACCCC
